>Addgene plasmid #221938 | FusX alphaDdCBE DddA6-11 1397C | addgene full sequence | sequence record 441208 | Addgene NGS Result
GCACATTTCCCCGAAAAGTGCCACCTGACGTCGACGGATCGGGAGATCTCCCGATCCCCTATGGTGCACT
CTCAGTACAATCTGCTCTGATGCCGCATAGTTAAGCCAGTATCTGCTCCCTGCTTGTGTGTTGGAGGTCG
CTGAGTAGTGCGCGAGCAAAATTTAAGCTACAACAAGGCAAGGCTTGACCGACAATTGCATGAAGAATCT
GCTTAGGGTTAGGCGTTTTGCGCTGCTTCGCGATGTACGGGCCAGATATACGCGTTGACATTGATTATTG
ACTAGTTATTAATAGTAATCAATTACGGGGTCATTAGTTCATAGCCCATATATGGAGTTCCGCGTTACAT
AACTTACGGTAAATGGCCCGCCTGGCTGACCGCCCAACGACCCCCGCCCATTGACGTCAATAATGACGTA
TGTTCCCATAGTAACGCCAATAGGGACTTTCCATTGACGTCAATGGGTGGAGTATTTACGGTAAACTGCC
CACTTGGCAGTACATCAAGTGTATCATATGCCAAGTACGCCCCCTATTGACGTCAATGACGGTAAATGGC
CCGCCTGGCATTATGCCCAGTACATGACCTTATGGGACTTTCCTACTTGGCAGTACATCTACGTATTAGT
CATCGCTATTACCATGGTGATGCGGTTTTGGCAGTACATCAATGGGCGTGGATAGCGGTTTGACTCACGG
GGATTTCCAAGTCTCCACCCCATTGACGTCAATGGGAGTTTGTTTTGGCACCAAAATCAACGGGACTTTC
CAAAATGTCGTAACAACTCCGCCCCATTGACGCAAATGGGCGGTAGGCGTGTACGGTGGGAGGTCTATAT
AAGCAGAGCTCTCTGGCTAACTAGAGAACCCACTGCTTACTGGCTTATCGAAATTAATACGACTCACTAT
AGGGAGACCCAAGCTGGCTAGCACCATGGCCTCCGTTCTGACCCCGCTGCTGCTGCGTGGCCTGACCGGC
TCCGCTCGTCGTCTGCCAGTTCCGCGTGCGAAAATCCATTCCCTGGACTACAAAGACCATGACGGTGATT
ATAAAGATCATGACATCGATTACAAGGATGACGATGACAAGATGGACATCGCGGATCTGCGTACCCTGGG
TTACAGCCAGCAGCAGCAGGAGAAGATCAAGCCAAAGGTGCGCAGCACCGTGGCCCAGCACCATGAAGCT
CTGGTGGGTCACGGCTTCACCCACGCGCACATCGTGGCTCTGAGCCAGCACCCAGCCGCGCTGGGTACCG
TGGCCGTGAAATATCAGGACATGATTGCTGCCCTGCCAGAGGCTACCCATGAAGCGATTGTGGGTGTGGG
CAAGAGAGGAGCCGGTGCTCGTGCGCTGGAGGCCCTGCTGACCGTGGCCGGTGAACTGCGTGGCCCGCCG
CTGCAGCTGGATACCGGCCAGCTGCTGAAAATCGCGAAACGTGGCGGTGTGACCGCTGTGGAAGCTGTGC
ATGCCTGGCGTAATGCTCTGACCGGTGCCCCCCTGGAGACGGGCGCCTTAGCTACAGGGCGCGTCCCATT
CGCCATTCAGGCTGCGCAACTGTTGGGAAGGGCGATCGGTGCGGGCCTCTTCGCTATTACGCCAGCTGGC
GAAAGGGGGATGTGCTGCAAGGCGATTAAGTTGGGTAACGCCAGGGTTTTCCCAGTCACGACGTTGTAAA
ACGACGGCCAGTGAGCGCGCGTAATACGACTCACTATAGGGCGAATTGGGTACCGGGCCCCCCCTCGAGG
TCCTCCAGCTTTTGTTCCCTTTAGTGAGGGTTAATTGCGCGCTTGGCGTAATCATGGTCATAGCTGTTTC
CTGTGTGAAATTGTTATCCGCTCACAATTCCACACAACATACGAGCCGGAAGCATAAAGTGTAAAGCCTG
GGGTGCCTAATGAGTGAGCTAACTCACATTAATTGCGTTGCGCTCACTGCCCGCTTTCCACCGGTCGTCT
CCAACGATCACCTGGTGGCCCTGGCCTGCCTGGGCGGTCGTCCGGCCCTGGATGCGGTGAAGAAAGGCCT
GGGTGGATCCGCCATTCCAGTGAAGCGCGGCGCTACCGGTGAAACCAAAGTGTTTATCGGTAACAGCAAC
AGCCCGAAGAGCCCGACCAAAGGCGGTTGCTCTGGCGGCTCAACTAATCTGAGCGACATCATTGAGAAGG
AGACTGGGAAACAGCTGGTCATTCAGGAGTCCATCCTGATGCTGCCTGAGGAGGTGGAGGAAGTGATCGG
CAACAAGCCAGAGTCTGACATCCTGGTGCACACCGCCTACGACGAGTCCACAGATGAGAATGTGATGCTG
CTGACCTCTGACGCCCCCGAGTATAAGCCTTGGGCCCTGGTCATCCAGGATTCTAACGGCGAGAATAAGA
TCAAGATGCTGTGATAAGGGGTCTTTGTCCTCTGTACTGTCTCTCTCCTTGCCCCTAACCCAAAAAGCTT
CATTTTTCTGTGTAGGCTGCACAAGAGCCTTGATTGAAGATATATTCTTTCTGAACAGTATTTAAGGTTT
CCAATAAAATGTACACCCCTCAGAACTTCTGAGGCGGAAAGAACCAGCTGGGGCTCTAGGGGGTATCCCC
[124 nt withheld, positions 2591-2714]
C
[91 nt withheld, positions 2716-2806]
A
[49 nt withheld, positions 2808-2856]
CCTTTGACGTTGGAGTCCACGTTCTTT
[37 nt withheld, positions 2884-2920]
ACCCTATCTCGGTCTATTCTTTTGATTTATAAGGGATTTTGCCGATTTCGGCCTATTGGTTAAAAAATGA
GCTGATTTAACAAAAATTTAACGCGAATTAATTCTGTGGAATGTGTGTCAGTTAGGGTGTGGAAAGTCCC
CAGGCTCCCCAGCAGGCAGAAGTATGCAAAGCATGCATCTCAATTAGTCAGCAACCAGGTGTGGAAAGTC
CCCAGGCTCCCCAGCAGGCAGAAGTATGCAAAGCATGCATCTCAATTAGTCAGCAACCATAGTCCCGCCC
CTAACTCCGCCCATCCCGCCCCTAACTCCGCCCAGTTCCGCCCATTCTCCGCCCCATGGCTGACTAATTT
TTTTTATTTATGCAGAGGCCGAGGCCGCCTCTGCCTCTGAGCTATTCCAGAAGTAGTGAGGAGGCTTTTT
TGGAGGCCTAGGCTTTTGCAAAAAGCTCCCGGGAGCTTGTATATCCATTTTCGGATCTGATCAGCACGTG
TTGACAATTAATCATCGGCATAGTATATCGGCATAGTATAATACGACAAGGTGAGGAACTAAACCATGGC
CAAGCCTTTGTCTCAAGAAGAATCCACCCTCATTGAAAGAGCAACGGCTACAATCAACAGCATCCCCATC
TCTGAAGACTACAGCGTCGCCAGCGCAGCTCTCTCTAGCGACGGCCGCATCTTCACTGGTGTCAATGTAT
ATCATTTTACTGGGGGACCTTGTGCAGAACTCGTGGTGCTGGGCACTGCTGCTGCTGCGGCAGCTGGCAA
CCTGACTTGTATCGTCGCGATCGGAAATGAGAACAGGGGCATCTTGAGCCCCTGCGGACGGTGCCGACAG
GTGCTTCTCGATCTGCATCCTGGGATCAAAGCCATAGTGAAGGACAGTGATGGACAGCCGACGGCAGTTG
GGATTCGTGAATTGCTGCCCTCTGGTTATGTGTGGGAGGGCTAAGCACTTCGTGGCCGAGGAGCAGGACT
GACACGTGCTACGAGATTTCGATTCCACCGCCGCCTTCTATGAAAGGTTGGGCTTCGGAATCGTTTTCCG
GGACGCCGGCTGGATGATCCTCCAGCGCGGGGATCTCATGCTGGAGTTCTTCGCCCACCCCAACTTGTTT
ATTGCAGCTTATAATGGTTACAAATAAAGCAATAGCATCACAAATTTCACAAATAAAGCATTTTTTTCAC
TGCATTCTAGTTGTGGTTTGTCCAAACTCATCAATGTATCTTATCATGTCTGTATACCGTCGACCTCTAG
CTAGAGCTTGGCGTAATCATGGTCATAGCTGTTTCCTGTGTGAAATTGTTATCCGCTCACAATTCCACAC
AACATACGAGCCGGAAGCATAAAGTGTAAAGCCTGGGGTGCCTAATGAGTGAGCTAACTCACATTAATTG
CGTTGCGCTCACTGCCCGCTTTCCAGTCGGGAAACCTGTCGTGCCAGCTGCATTAATGAATCGGCCAACG
CGCGGGGAGAGGCGGTTTGCGTATTGGGCGCTCTTCCGCTTCCTCGCTCACTGACTCGCTGCGCTCGGTC
GTTCGGCTGCGGCGAGCGGTATCAGCTCACTCAAAGGCGGTAATACGGTTATCCACAGAATCAGGGGATA
ACGCAGGAAAGAACATGTGAGCAAAAGGCCAGCAAAAGGCCAGGAACCGTAAAAAGGCCGCGTTGCTGGC
GTTTTTCCATAGGCTCCGCCCCCCTGACGAGCATCACAAAAATCGACGCTCAAGTCAGAGGTGGCGAAAC
CCGACAGGACTATAAAGATACCAGGCGTTTCCCCCTGGAAGCTCCCTCGTGCGCTCTCCTGTTCCGACCC
TGCCGCTTACCGGATACCTGTCCGCCTTTCTCCCTTCGGGAAGCGTGGCGCTTTCTCATAGCTCACGCTG
TAGGTATCTCAGTTCGGTGTAGGTCGTTCGCTCCAAGCTGGGCTGTGTGCACGAACCCCCCGTTCAGCCC
GACCGCTGCGCCTTATCCGGTAACTATCGTCTTGAGTCCAACCCGGTAAGACACGACTTATCGCCACTGG
CAGCAGCCACTGGTAACAGGATTAGCAGAGCGAGGTATGTAGGCGGTGCTACAGAGTTCTTGAAGTGGTG
GCCTAACTACGGCTACACTAGAAGAACAGTATTTGGTATCTGCGCTCTGCTGAAGCCAGTTACCTTCGGA
AAAAGAGTTGGTAGCTCTTGATCCGGCAAACAAACCACCGCTGGTAGCGGTGGTTTTTTTGTTTGCAAGC
AGCAGATTACGCGCAGAAAAAAAGGATCTCAAGAAGATCCTTTGATCTTTTCTACGGGGTCTGACGCTCA
GTGGAACGAAAACTCACGTTAAGGGATTTTGGTCATGAGATTATCAAAAAGGATCTTCACCTAGATCCTT
TTAAATTAAAAATGAAGTTTTAAATCAATCTAAAGTATATATGAGTAAACTTGGTCTGACAGTTACCAAT
GTTTAATCAGTGAGGCACCTATCTCAGCGATCTGTCTATTTCGTTCATCCATAGTTGCCTGACTCCCCGT
CGTGTAGATAACTACGATACGGGAGGGCTTACCATCTGGCCCCAGTGCTGCAATGATACCGCGAGACCCA
CGCTCACCGGCTCCAGATTTATCAGCAATAAACCAGCCAGCCGGAAGGGCCGAGCGCAGAAGTGGTCCTG
CAACTTTATCCGCCTCCATCCAGTCTATTAATTGTTGCCGGGAAGCTAGAGTAAGTAGTTCGCCAGTTAA
TAGTTTGCGCAACGTTGTTGCCATTGCTACAGGCATCGTGGTGTCACGCTCGTCGTTTGGTATGGCTTCA
TTCAGCTCCGGTTCCCAACGATCAAGGCGAGTTACATGATCCCCCATGTTGTGCAAAAAAGCGGTTAGCT
CCTTCGGTCCTCCGATCGTTGTCAGAAGTAAGTTGGCCGCAGTGTTATCACTCATGGTTATGGCAGCACT
GCATAATTCTCTTACTGTCATGCCATCCGTAAGATGCTTTTCTGTGACTGGTGAGTACTCAACCAAGTCA
TTCTGAGAATAGTGTATGCGGCGACCGAGTTGCTCTTGCCCGGCGTCAATACGGGATAATACCGCGCCAC
ATAGCAGAACTTTAAAAGTGCTCATCATTGGAAAACGTTCTTCGGGGCGAAAACTCTCAAGGATCTTACC
GCTGTTGAGATCCAGTTCGATGTAACCCACTCGTGCACCCAACTGATCTTCAGCATCTTTTACTTTCACC
AGCGTTTCTGGGTGAGCAAAAACAGGAAGGCAAAATGCCGCAAAAAAGGGAATAAGGGCGACACGGAAAT
GTTGAATACTCATACTCTTCCTTTTTCAATATTATTGAAGCATTTATCAGGGTTATTGTCTCATGAGCGG
ATACATATTTGAATGTATTTAGAAAAATAAACAAATAGGGGTTCCGC
Features (pLannotate 1.2.2; 31 found; start..end, strand, type, name):
     60..112     -  misc_feature   bom (fragment): basis of mobility region from pBR322
    267..646     +  enhancer       CMV enhancer: human cytomegalovirus immediate early enhancer
    647..850     +  promoter       CMV promoter: human cytomegalovirus (CMV) immediate early promoter
    846..879     +  LTR            5' LTR (truncated) (fragment): truncated 5' long terminal repeat (LTR) from HIV-1
    895..913     +  promoter       T7 promoter: promoter for bacteriophage T7 RNA polymerase
    942..1025    +  CDS            COX8A (fragment): COX8A_HUMAN - Also known as COX8, COX8L. Experimental evidence at protein level: Swiss-Prot protein existence level 1. Component of the cytochrome c oxidase, the last enzyme in the mitochondrial electron transport chain which drives oxidative phosphorylation. The respiratory chain contains 3 multisubunit complexes succinate dehydrogenase (complex II, CII), ubiquinol- cytochrome c oxidoreductase (cytochrome b-c1 complex, complex III, CIII) and cytochrome c oxidase (complex IV, CIV), that cooperate to transfer electrons derived from NADH and succinate to molecular oxygen, creating an electrochem
   1026..1091    +  CDS            3xFLAG: three tandem FLAG® epitope tags, followed by an enterokinase cleavage site
   1104..1505    +  CDS            avrXa10 (fragment): AVX10_XANOO - Experimental evidence at protein level: Swiss-Prot protein existence level 1. Avirulence protein. Induces the hypersensitive response (HR)in rice plants carrying the resistance gene Xa10. Activity depends on the presence of the core repeat domains; replacement with repeat domains from other proteins (AvrBs3 of X.euvesicatoria (AC P14727) or AvrXa7 of this organism) does not elicit the HR. Probably acts as a transcription factor in its host plant (rice) to induce plant resistance or disease. From Xanthomonas oryzae pv. oryzae.
   1539..1694    -  CDS            lacZα (fragment): LacZα fragment of β-galactosidase; lacZ fragment
   1702..1720    +  promoter       T7 promoter: promoter for bacteriophage T7 RNA polymerase
   1729..1752    -  misc_feature   MCS (fragment): pBluescript multiple cloning site
   1768..1786    -  promoter       T3 promoter: promoter for bacteriophage T3 RNA polymerase
   1831..1847    -  protein_bind   lac operator: The lac repressor binds to the lac operator to inhibit transcription in E. coli. This inhibition can be relieved by adding lactose or isopropyl-β-D-thiogalactopyranoside (IPTG). lac repressor encoded by lacI
   1855..1885    -  promoter       lac promoter: promoter for the E. coli lac operon
   1900..1921    -  protein_bind   CAP binding site: CAP binding activates transcription in the presence of cAMP. E. coli catabolite activator protein
   2143..2391    +  CDS            UGI: UNGI_BPPB2 - Experimental evidence at protein level: Swiss-Prot protein existence level 1. This protein binds specifically and reversibly to the host uracil-DNA glycosylase, preventing removal of uracil residues from PBS2 DNA by the host uracil-excision repair system. From Bacillus phage PBS2 (Bacteriophage PBS2).
   2549..2570    +  promoter       SV40 promoter (fragment): SV40 enhancer and early promoter
   2591..3019    +  rep_origin     f1 ori (sequence partly withheld): f1 bacteriophage origin of replication; arrow indicates direction of (+) strand synthesis
   3033..3362    +  promoter       SV40 promoter: SV40 enhancer and early promoter
   3410..3457    +  promoter       EM7 promoter: synthetic bacterial promoter&nbsp
   3476..3874    +  CDS            BSD: blasticidin S deaminase; Aspergillus terreus BSD; confers resistance to blasticidin
   3875..3902    +  CDS            BleoR (fragment): antibiotic-binding protein; Sh ble from Streptoalloteichus hindustanus; confers resistance to bleomycin, phleomycin, and Zeocin™
   3912..4037    +  CDS            ble (fragment): BLE_KLEPN - Experimental evidence at protein level: Swiss-Prot protein existence level 1. Binding protein with a strong affinity to the bleomycin family of antibiotics. Binds to CL990; an antimitotic-antibiotic compound. From Klebsiella pneumoniae.
   4032..4153    +  polyA_signal   SV40 poly(A) signal: SV40 polyadenylation signal
   4226..4242    -  protein_bind   lac operator: The lac repressor binds to the lac operator to inhibit transcription in E. coli. This inhibition can be relieved by adding lactose or isopropyl-β-D-thiogalactopyranoside (IPTG). lac repressor encoded by lacI
   4250..4280    -  promoter       lac promoter: promoter for the E. coli lac operon
   4295..4316    -  protein_bind   CAP binding site: CAP binding activates transcription in the presence of cAMP. E. coli catabolite activator protein
   4329..4421    -  CDS            lacI (fragment): lac repressor; lacI; The lac repressor binds to the lac operator to inhibit transcription in E. coli. This inhibition can be relieved by adding lactose or isopropyl-β-D-thiogalactopyranoside (IPTG).
   4604..5192    -  rep_origin     ori: high-copy-number ColE1/pMB1/pBR322/pUC origin of replication
   5363..6223    -  CDS            AmpR: β-lactamase; bla; confers resistance to ampicillin, carbenicillin, and related antibiotics
   6224..1       -  promoter       AmpR promoter (across the origin): bla
