[The description below was written by a language model from this plasmid's Addgene catalogue record and pLannotate feature annotations shown in this document.]
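Description:
FusX alphaDdCBE DddA6-11 1397C is an empty receiver backbone from the FusX TALE Base Editor (FusXTBE) platform, built on a pCMV mammalian expression vector and intended for assembling one arm of an alphaDdCBE, a TALE-guided cytosine base editor directed at the mitochondrial genome. It is propagated in E. coli as a high-copy plasmid through a ColE1/pUC-type origin with ampicillin resistance. An f1 origin is also present. For mammalian cells it carries a blasticidin S deaminase cassette driven by tandem SV40 and EM7 promoters and followed by an SV40 polyadenylation signal.

The payload is a synthetic cassette placed between NheI and PstI sites downstream of the CMV enhancer/promoter and a T7 promoter. It encodes a COX8A mitochondrial targeting sequence, an N-terminal 3xFLAG tag, and a TALE N-terminal domain carrying the alphaN substitutions Q231R, W232G and S233A. Next comes a lacZα stuffer with its own lac promoter and operator, then a modified TALE C-terminal domain. This is followed by the 1397C split half of the DddA deaminase in the DddA6/11 variant form (T1413I is recorded) and a uracil glycosylase inhibitor (UGI), which blocks uracil excision so that deaminated cytosines are retained as edits. The cassette ends with an ATP5B 3'UTR. The DddA segment and the 3'UTR are described by the depositor but are not called out in the automated feature table.

The lacZα segment marks the position where a custom TALE repeat array is inserted by FusX assembly, presumably allowing blue/white screening for replacement. Because DddA is split, the finished arm would be expected to work alongside a partner arm carrying the complementary half, although the record does not name that partner.
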