Addgene plasmid #221938: FusX alphaDdCBE DddA6-11 1397C
Purpose: (Empty Backbone) Backbone plasmid for FusX-based assembly of alphaDdCBE arm with DddA6/11 1397C
Depositing lab: Stephen Ekker. Depositing organization: Mayo Foundation for Medical Education and Research. Publication: Unconstrained Precision Mitochondrial Genome Editing with alphaDdCBEs. Castillo SR, Simone BW, Clark KJ, Devaux P, Ekker SC. Hum Gene Ther. 2024 Sep 24. doi: 10.1089/hum.2024.073. PubMed 39212664.
Backbone
  Vector backbone: pCMV
  Backbone size (bp): 4717
  Vector type: Synthetic Biology
  Selectable markers: Blasticidin
  Tag / fusion protein: 3xFLAG (N terminal on backbone)
Growth in bacteria
  Bacterial resistance: Ampicillin, 100 μg/mL
  Growth temperature: 37°C
  Growth strain: NEB Stable
  Copy number: High Copy
Gene/Insert
  Gene/Insert name: None
  Mutation: TALE: Q231R, W232G, S233A | DddA: T1413I
  Tag / fusion protein: 3xFLAG (N terminal on backbone)
Terms and licenses: Academic/Nonprofit Terms; Industry Terms: Not Available to Industry
Depositor comments: Part of the FusX TALE Base Editor (FusXTBE) platform. Includes synthetic COX8A MTS-3xFLAG-TALE NT-alphaN*-lacZalpha-TALE CTD*-DddA6/11 1397C-UGI-ATP5B 3'UTR (1610 bp). 5' Cloning Site: NheI (Not Destroyed), 3' Cloning Site: PstI (Not Destroyed). Please visit https://www.biorxiv.org/content/10.1101/2024.05.13.593977v1 for bioRxiv preprint.
How to cite: FusX alphaDdCBE DddA6-11 1397C was a gift from Stephen Ekker (Addgene plasmid # 221938 ; http://n2t.net/addgene:221938 ; RRID:Addgene_221938)
