>Addgene plasmid #221938 | FusX alphaDdCBE DddA6-11 1397C | depositor partial sequence | sequence record 434583 | Partial
ATGGCCTCCGTTCTGACCCCGCTGCTGCTGCGTGGCCTGACCGGCTCCGCTCGTCGTCTGCCAGTTCCGC
GTGCGAAAATCCATTCCCTGGACTACAAAGACCATGACGGTGATTATAAAGATCATGACATCGATTACAA
GGATGACGATGACAAGATGGACATCGCGGATCTGCGTACCCTGGGTTACAGCCAGCAGCAGCAGGAGAAG
ATCAAGCCAAAGGTGCGCAGCACCGTGGCCCAGCACCATGAAGCTCTGGTGGGTCACGGCTTCACCCACG
CGCACATCGTGGCTCTGAGCCAGCACCCAGCCGCGCTGGGTACCGTGGCCGTGAAATATCAGGACATGAT
TGCTGCCCTGCCAGAGGCTACCCATGAAGCGATTGTGGGTGTGGGCAAGAGAGGAGCCGGTGCTCGTGCG
CTGGAGGCCCTGCTGACCGTGGCCGGTGAACTGCGTGGCCCGCCGCTGCAGCTGGATACCGGCCAGCTGC
TGAAAATCGCGAAACGTGGCGGTGTGACCGCTGTGGAAGCTGTGCATGCCTGGCGTAATGCTCTGACCGG
TGCCCCCCTGGAGACGGGCGCCTTAGCTACAGGGCGCGTCCCATTCGCCATTCAGGCTGCGCAACTGTTG
GGAAGGGCGATCGGTGCGGGCCTCTTCGCTATTACGCCAGCTGGCGAAAGGGGGATGTGCTGCAAGGCGA
TTAAGTTGGGTAACGCCAGGGTTTTCCCAGTCACGACGTTGTAAAACGACGGCCAGTGAGCGCGCGTAAT
ACGACTCACTATAGGGCGAATTGGGTACCGGGCCCCCCCTCGAGGTCCTCCAGCTTTTGTTCCCTTTAGT
GAGGGTTAATTGCGCGCTTGGCGTAATCATGGTCATAGCTGTTTCCTGTGTGAAATTGTTATCCGCTCAC
AATTCCACACAACATACGAGCCGGAAGCATAAAGTGTAAAGCCTGGGGTGCCTAATGAGTGAGCTAACTC
ACATTAATTGCGTTGCGCTCACTGCCCGCTTTCCACCGGTCGTCTCCAACGATCACCTGGTGGCCCTGGC
CTGCCTGGGCGGTCGTCCGGCCCTGGATGCGGTGAAGAAAGGCCTGGGTGGATCCGCCATTCCAGTGAAG
CGCGGCGCTACCGGTGAAACCAAAGTGTTTATCGGTAACAGCAACAGCCCGAAGAGCCCGACCAAAGGCG
GTTGCTCTGGCGGCTCAACTAATCTGAGCGACATCATTGAGAAGGAGACTGGGAAACAGCTGGTCATTCA
GGAGTCCATCCTGATGCTGCCTGAGGAGGTGGAGGAAGTGATCGGCAACAAGCCAGAGTCTGACATCCTG
GTGCACACCGCCTACGACGAGTCCACAGATGAGAATGTGATGCTGCTGACCTCTGACGCCCCCGAGTATA
AGCCTTGGGCCCTGGTCATCCAGGATTCTAACGGCGAGAATAAGATCAAGATGCTGTGATAAGGGGTCTT
TGTCCTCTGTACTGTCTCTCTCCTTGCCCCTAACCCAAAAAGCTTCATTTTTCTGTGTAGGCTGCACAAG
AGCCTTGATTGAAGATATATTCTTTCTGAACAGTATTTAAGGTTTCCAATAAAATGTACACCCCTCAGAA
